>Addgene plasmid #221321 | pRetroX-TRE3G-IRSp53 P428L | addgene full sequence | sequence record 439171 | Addgene NGS Result
GGATCCGCCACCATGGACTACAAGGATCACGACGGTGATTACAAGGACCACGACATCGACTACAAGGACG
ACGACGACAAGATGTCGCTTTCACGCTCGGAGGAGATGCACCGGCTCACGGAAAATGTCTACAAGACCAT
CATGGAGCAGTTCAACCCCAGCCTCCGCAACTTCATCGCCATGGGCAAGAACTATGAGAAAGCACTGGCA
GGTGTCACCTTCGCTGCCAAAGGCTATTTCGATGCTCTGGTAAAGATGGGGGAGCTGGCCAGCGAGAGCC
AGGGCTCTAAGGAACTTGGGGACGTCCTCTTCCAGATGGCTGAGGTGCACCGGCAGATCCAGAACCAGTT
GGAAGAGACGCTGAAGTCTTTTCACAATGAGCTGCTCACGCAGCTGGAGCAGAAAGTAGAACTGGACTCC
AGGTATCTAAGTGCTGCACTGAAGAAATACCAAACGGAACAGAGGAGCAAAGGGGACGCCCTGGACAAGT
GTCAGGCTGAGCTGAAGAAGCTCCGCAAGAAGAGCCAAGGGAGTAAGAACCCTCAGAAGTACTCAGACAA
GGAGCTGCAGTACATCGATGCCATCAGCAATAAGCAGGGCGAGCTGGAGAACTACGTGTCTGACGGCTAC
AAGACAGCACTCACTGAGGAGCGCAGGAGGTTCTGCTTCCTGGTGGAAAAGCAGTGCGCTGTGGCCAAGA
ACTCTGCTGCTTACCATTCCAAGGGCAAGGAGTTGCTGGCCCAGAAGCTGCCTCTGTGGCAGCAAGCCTG
TGCCGACCCCAACAAGATCCCAGACCGTGCTGTCCAGCTGATGCAACAGATGGCCAATAGCAATGGCTCC
ATCCTTCCAAGTGCCCTGTCAGCTTCCAAGTCCAACCTGGTCATCTCAGATCCCATTCCTGGAGCCAAGC
CCTTGCCAGTGCCACCTGAGCTGGCACCATTTGTGGGGCGGATGTCTGCTCAGGAGAATGTACCTGTCAT
GAATGGCGTCGCAGGCCCGGACAGCGAGGACTACAACCCCTGGGCTGACCGAAAGGCTGCCCAGCCCAAA
TCCCTGTCTCCCCCGCAGTCTCAAAGCAAGCTGAGCGACTCGTACTCCAACACACTCCCCGTGCGCAAGA
GCGTGACGCCGAAGAACAGCTATGCCACCACTGAGAACAAGACACTGCCACGTTCAAGCTCCATGGCAGC
TGGCCTAGAACGTAATGGCCGCATGCGGGTCAAGGCCATTTTCTCCCACGCGGCCGGTGACAATAGCACT
CTGCTGAGCTTCAAGGAGGGCGACCTCATCACGCTGCTAGTGCCTGAGGCCCGTGACGGCTGGCACTATG
GGGAGAGTGAGAAGACCAAGATGCGGGGCTGGTTCGATTTCTCCTACACCCGGGTCCTGGACAGTGACGG
AAGTGACAGATTGCATATGAGCCTGCAGCAGGGCAAGAGCAGCAGCACAGGCAACCTCCTAGACAAGGAT
GACCTGGCCCTCCCCCCTCCTGACTACGGCACGTCCTCCCGGGCATTCCCCACCCAGACAGCCGGCACAT
TCAAGCAGAGACCCTACAGCGTGGCCGTTCCTGCCTTCTCTCAGGGTCTGGATGACTACGGGGCACGGTC
TGTGAGCAGGAACCCCTTCGCCAACGTCCATCTGAAACCAACAGTGACCAATGACAGATCAGCCCCTCTG
CTCAGCTGATAAGAATTCTACCGGGTAGGGGAGGCGCTTTTCCCAAGGCAGTCTGGAGCATGCGCTTTAG
CAGCCCCGCTGGGCACTTGGCGCTACACAAGTGGCCTCTGGCCTCGCACACATTCCACATCCACCGGTAG
GCGCCAACCGGCTCCGTTCTTTGGTGGCCCCTTCGCGCCACCTTCTACTCCTCCCCTAGTCAGGAAGTTC
CCCCCCGCCCCGCAGCTCGCGTCGTGCAGGACGTGACAAATGGAAGTAGCACGTCTCACTAGTCTCGTGC
AGATGGACAGCACCGCTGAGCAATGGAAGCGGGTAGGCCTTTGGGGCAGCGGCCAATAGCAGCTTTGCTC
CTTCGCTTTCTGGGCTCAGGGGCGGGCTCAGGGGCGGGGCGGGCGCCCGAAGGTCCTCCGGAGGCCCGGC
ATTCTGCACGCTTCAAAAGCGCACGTCTGCCGCGCTGTTCTCCTCTTCCTCATCTCCGGGCCTTTCGACC
TGCAGCCCAAGCTTACCATGACCGAGTACAAGCCCACGGTGCGCCTCGCCACCCGCGACGACGTCCCCAG
GGCCGTACGCACCCTCGCCGCCGCGTTCGCCGACTACCCCGCCACGCGCCACACCGTCGATCCGGACCGC
CACATCGAGCGGGTCACCGAGCTGCAAGAACTCTTCCTCACGCGCGTCGGGCTCGACATCGGCAAGGTGT
GGGTCGCGGACGACGGCGCCGCGGTGGCGGTCTGGACCACGCCGGAGAGCGTCGAAGCGGGGGCGGTGTT
CGCCGAGATCGGCCCGCGCATGGCCGAGTTGAGCGGTTCCCGGCTGGCCGCGCAGCAACAGATGGAAGGC
CTCCTGGCGCCGCACCGGCCCAAGGAGCCCGCGTGGTTCCTGGCCACCGTCGGCGTCTCGCCCGACCACC
AGGGCAAGGGTCTGGGCAGCGCCGTCGTGCTCCCCGGAGTGGAGGCGGCCGAGCGCGCCGGGGTGCCCGC
CTTCCTGGAGACCTCCGCGCCCCGCAACCTCCCCTTCTACGAGCGGCTCGGCTTCACCGTCACCGCCGAC
GTCGAGGTGCCCGAAGGACCGCGCACCTGGTGCATGACCCGCAAGCCCGGTGCCTGACGCCCGCCCCACG
ACCCGCAGCGCCCGACCGAAAGGAGCGCACGACCCCATGCATCGGCGTCTCGAGATATCAGTGGTCCAGG
CTCTAGTTTTGACTCAACAATATCACCAGCTGAAGCCTATAGAGTACGAGCCATAGATAAAATAAAAGAT
TTTATTTAGTCTCCAGAAAAAGGGGGGAATGAAAGACCCCACCTGTAGGTTTGGCAAGCTAGCTTAAGTA
ACGCCATTTTGCAAGGCATGGAAAAATACATAACTGAGAATAGAGAAGTTCAGATCAAGGTCAGGAACAG
ATGGAACAGGGTCGACCCTAGAGAACCATCAGATGTTTCCAGGGTGCCCCAAGGACCTGAAATGACCCTG
TGCCTTATTTGAACTAACCAATCAGTTCGCTTCTCGCTTCTGTTCGCGCGCTTCTGCTCCCCGAGCTCAA
TAAAAGAGCCCACAACCCCTCACTCGGGGCGCCAGTCCTCCGATTGACTGAGTCGCCCGGGTACCCGTGT
ATCCAATAAACCCTCTTGCAGTTGCATCCGACTTGTGGTCTCGCTGTTCCTTGGGAGGGTCTCCTCTGAG
TGATTGACTACCCGTCAGCGGGGGTCTTTCATTTGGGGGCTCGTCCGGGATCGGGAGACCCCTGCCCAGG
GACCACCGACCCACCACCGGGAGGTAAGCTGGCTGCCTCGCGCGTTTCGGTGATGACGGTGAAAACCTCT
GACACATGCAGCTCCCGGAGACGGTCACAGCTTGTCTGTAAGCGGATGCCGGGAGCAGACAAGCCCGTCA
GGGCGCGTCAGCGGGTGTTGGCGGGTGTCGGGGCGCAGCCATGACCCAGTCACGTAGCGATAGCGGAGTG
TAGATCCGGCTGTGGAATGTGTGTCAGTTAGGGTGTGGAAAGTCCCCAGGCTCCCCAGCAGGCAGAAGTA
TGCAAAGCATGCATCTCAATTAGTCAGCAACCAGGTGTGGAAAGTCCCCAGGCTCCCCAGCAGGCAGAAG
TATGCAAAGCATGCATCTCAATTAGTCAGCAACCATAGTCCCGCCCCTAACTCCGCCCATCCCGCCCCTA
ACTCCGCCCAGTTCCGCCCATTCTCCGCCCCATGGCTGACTAATTTTTTTTATTTATGCAGAGGCCGAGG
CCGCCTCGGCCTCTGAGCTATTCCAGAAGTAGTGAGGAGGCTTTTTTGGAGGCCTAGGCTTTTGCAAAAA
GCTTACTGGCTTAACTATGCGGCATCAGAGCAGATTGTACTGAGAGTGCACCATATGCGGTGTGAAATAC
CGCACAGATGCGTAAGGAGAAAATACCGCATCAGGCGCTCTTCCGCTTCCTCGCTCACTGACTCGCTGCG
CTCGGTCGTTCGGCTGCGGCGAGCGGTATCAGCTCACTCAAAGGCGGTAATACGGTTATCCACAGAATCA
GGGGATAACGCAGGAAAGAACATGTGAGCAAAAGGCCAGCAAAAGGCCAGGAACCGTAAAAAGGCCGCGT
TGCTGGCGTTTTTCCATAGGCTCCGCCCCCCTGACGAGCATCACAAAAATCGACGCTCAAGTCAGAGGTG
GCGAAACCCGACAGGACTATAAAGATACCAGGCGTTTCCCCCTGGAAGCTCCCTCGTGCGCTCTCCTGTT
CCGACCCTGCCGCTTACCGGATACCTGTCCGCCTTTCTCCCTTCGGGAAGCGTGGCGCTTTCTCATAGCT
CACGCTGTAGGTATCTCAGTTCGGTGTAGGTCGTTCGCTCCAAGCTGGGCTGTGTGCACGAACCCCCCGT
TCAGCCCGACCGCTGCGCCTTATCCGGTAACTATCGTCTTGAGTCCAACCCGGTAAGACACGACTTATCG
CCACTGGCAGCAGCCACTGGTAACAGGATTAGCAGAGCGAGGTATGTAGGCGGTGCTACAGAGTTCTTGA
AGTGGTGGCCTAACTACGGCTACACTAGAAGGACAGTATTTGGTATCTGCGCTCTGCTGAAGCCAGTTAC
CTTCGGAAAAAGAGTTGGTAGCTCTTGATCCGGCAAACAAACCACCGCTGGTAGCGGTGGTTTTTTTGTT
TGCAAGCAGCAGATTACGCGCAGAAAAAAAGGATCTCAAGAAGATCCTTTGATCTTTTCTACGGGGTCTG
ACGCTCAGTGGAACGAAAACTCACGTTAAGGGATTTTGGTCATGAGATTATCAAAAAGGATCTTCACCTA
GATCCTTTTAAATTAAAAATGAAGTTTTAAATCAATCTAAAGTATATATGAGTAAACTTGGTCTGACAGT
TACCAATGCTTAATCAGTGAGGCACCTATCTCAGCGATCTGTCTATTTCGTTCATCCATAGTTGCCTGAC
TCCCCGTCGTGTAGATAACTACGATACGGGAGGGCTTACCATCTGGCCCCAGTGCTGCAATGATACCGCG
AGACCCACGCTCACCGGCTCCAGATTTATCAGCAATAAACCAGCCAGCCGGAAGGGCCGAGCGCAGAAGT
GGTCCTGCAACTTTATCCGCCTCCATCCAGTCTATTAATTGTTGCCGGGAAGCTAGAGTAAGTAGTTCGC
CAGTTAATAGTTTGCGCAACGTTGTTGCCATTGCTGCAGGCATCGTGGTGTCACGCTCGTCGTTTGGTAT
GGCTTCATTCAGCTCCGGTTCCCAACGATCAAGGCGAGTTACATGATCCCCCATGTTGTGCAAAAAAGCG
GTTAGCTCCTTCGGTCCTCCGATCGTTGTCAGAAGTAAGTTGGCCGCAGTGTTATCACTCATGGTTATGG
CAGCACTGCATAATTCTCTTACTGTCATGCCATCCGTAAGATGCTTTTCTGTGACTGGTGAGTACTCAAC
CAAGTCATTCTGAGAATAGTGTATGCGGCGACCGAGTTGCTCTTGCCCGGCGTCAACACGGGATAATACC
GCGCCACATAGCAGAACTTTAAAAGTGCTCATCATTGGAAAACGTTCTTCGGGGCGAAAACTCTCAAGGA
TCTTACCGCTGTTGAGATCCAGTTCGATGTAACCCACTCGTGCACCCAACTGATCTTCAGCATCTTTTAC
TTTCACCAGCGTTTCTGGGTGAGCAAAAACAGGAAGGCAAAATGCCGCAAAAAAGGGAATAAGGGCGACA
CGGAAATGTTGAATACTCATACTCTTCCTTTTTCAATATTATTGAAGCATTTATCAGGGTTATTGTCTCA
TGAGCGGATACATATTTGAATGTATTTAGAAAAATAAACAAATAGGGGTTCCGCGCACATTTCCCCGAAA
AGTGCCACCTGACGTCTAAGAAACCATTATTATCATGACATTAACCTATAAAAATAGGCGTATCACGAGG
CCCTTTCGTCTTCAAGAATTAGCTTGGCCATTGCATACGTTGTATCCATATCATAATATGTACATTTATA
TTGGCTCATGTCCAACATTACCGCCATGTTGACATTGATTATTGACTAGTTATTAATAGTAATCAATTAC
GGGGTCATTAGTTCATAGCCCATATATGGAGTTCCGCGTTACATAACTTACGGTAAATGGCCCGCCTGGC
TGACCGCCCAACGACCCCCGCCCATTGACGTCAATAATGACGTATGTTCCCATAGTAACGCCAATAGGGA
CTTTCCATTGACGTCAATGGGTGGAGTATTTACGGTAAACTGCCCACTTGGCAGTACATCAAGTGTATCA
TATGCCAAGTACGCCCCCTATTGACGTCAATGACGGTAAATGGCCCGCCTGGCATTATGCCCAGTACATG
ACCTTATGGGACTTTCCTACTTGGCAGTACATCTACGTATTAGTCATCGCTATTACCATGGTGATGCGGT
TTTGGCAGTACATCAATGGGCGTGGATAGCGGTTTGACTCACGGGGATTTCCAAGTCTCCACCCCATTGA
CGTCAATGGGAGTTTGTTTTGGCACCAAAATCAACGGGACTTTCCAAAATGTCGTAACAACTCCGCCCCA
TTGACGCAAATGGGCGGTAGGCGTGTACGGTGGGAGGTCTATATAAGCAGAGCTCAATAAAAGAGCCCAC
AACCCCTCACTCGGCGCGCCAGTCTTCCGATAGACTGCGTCGCCCGGGTACCCGTATTCCCAATAAAGCC
TCTTGCTGTTTGCATCCGAATCGTGGTCTCGCTGTTCCTTGGGAGGGTCTCCTCTGAGTGATTGACTACC
CACGACGGGGGTCTTTCATTTGGGGGCTCGTCCGGGATTTGGAGACCCCTGCCCAGGGACCACCGACCCA
CCACCGGGAGGTAAGCTGGCCAGCAACTTATCTGTGTCTGTCCGATTGTCTAGTGTCTATGTTTGATGTT
ATGCGCCTGCGTCTGTACTAGTTAGCTAACTAGCTCTGTATCTGGCGGACCCGTGGTGGAACTGACGAGT
TCTGAACACCCGGCCGCAACCCTGGGAGACGTCCCAGGGACTTTGGGGGCCGTTTTTGTGGCCCGACCTG
AGGAAGGGAGTCGATGTGGAATCCGACCCCGTCAGGATATGTGGTTCTGGTAGGAGACGAGAACCTAAAA
CAGTTCCCGCCTCCGTCTGAATTTTTGCTTTCGGTTTGGAACCGAAGCCGCGCGTCTTGTCTGCTGCAGC
GCTGCAGCATCGTTCTGTGTTGTCTCTGTCTGACTGTGTTTCTGTATTTGTCTGAAAATTAGGGCCAGAC
TGTTACCACTCCCTTAAGTTTGACCTTAGGTCACTGGAAAGATGTCGAGCGGATCGCTCACAACCAGTCG
GTAGATGTCAAGAAGAGACGTTGGGTTACCTTCTGCTCTGCAGAATGGCCAACCTTTAACGTCGGATGGC
CGCGAGACGGCACCTTTAACCGAGACCTCATCACCCAGGTTAAGATCAAGGTCTTTTCACCTGGCCCGCA
TGGACACCCAGACCAGGTCCCCTACATCGTGACCTGGGAAGCCTTGGCTTTTGACCCCCCTCCCTGGGTC
AAGCCCTTTGTACACCCTAAGCCTCCGCCTCCTCTTCCTCCATCCGCCCCGTCTCTCCCCCTTGAACCTC
CTCGTTCGACCCCGCCTCGATCCTCCCTTTATCCAGCCCTCACTCCTTCTCTAGGCGCCGGAATTGAAGA
TCTCGATGAGGCCCTTTCGTCTTCACTCGAGTTTACTCCCTATCAGTGATAGAGAACGTATGAAGAGTTT
ACTCCCTATCAGTGATAGAGAACGTATGCAGACTTTACTCCCTATCAGTGATAGAGAACGTATAAGGAGT
TTACTCCCTATCAGTGATAGAGAACGTATGACCAGTTTACTCCCTATCAGTGATAGAGAACGTATCTACA
GTTTACTCCCTATCAGTGATAGAGAACGTATATCCAGTTTACTCCCTATCAGTGATAGAGAACGTATGTC
GAGGTAGGCGTGTACGGTGGGCGCCTATAAAAGCAGAGCTCGTTTAGTGAACCGTCAGATCGCCTGGAGC
AATTCCACAACACTTTTGTCTTATACTT
Features (pLannotate 1.2.2; 20 found; start..end, strand, type, name):
     61..81      +  CDS            FLAG (fragment): FLAG® epitope tag, followed by an enterokinase cleavage site
     82..1686    +  CDS            Baiap2: BAIP2_MOUSE - Experimental evidence at protein level: Swiss-Prot protein existence level 1. Adapter protein that links membrane-bound small G-proteins to cytoplasmic effector proteins. Necessary for CDC42-mediated reorganization of the actin cytoskeleton and for RAC1-mediated membrane ruffling. Involved in the regulation of the actin cytoskeleton by WASF family members and the Arp2/3 complex. Plays a role in neurite growth. Acts syngeristically with ENAH to promote filipodia formation. Plays a role in the reorganization of the actin cytoskeleton in response to bacterial infection. Participates
   1703..2049    +  promoter       PGK promoter (fragment): mouse phosphoglycerate kinase 1 promoter
   2042..2167    +  promoter       PGK promoter (fragment): mouse phosphoglycerate kinase 1 promoter
   2188..2787    +  CDS            PuroR: puromycin N-acetyltransferase; pac from Streptomyces alboniger; confers resistance to puromycin
   2854..2926    +  CDS            env (fragment): murine leukemia virus gPr80 envelope polyprotein precursor; env; proteolytically cleaved into gp70SU and p15TM subunits
   2968..3393    +  LTR            3' LTR (ΔU3): self-inactivating 3' long terminal repeat (LTR) from Moloney murine leukemia virus
   3462..3502    +  CDS            rop (fragment): Rop protein, which maintains plasmids at low copy number; rop
   3604..3642    +  misc_feature   bom (fragment): basis of mobility region from pBR322
   3659..3988    +  promoter       SV40 promoter: SV40 enhancer and early promoter
   3994..4095    +  misc_feature   bom (fragment): basis of mobility region from pBR322
   4281..4869    -  rep_origin     ori: high-copy-number ColE1/pMB1/pBR322/pUC origin of replication
   5040..5900    -  CDS            AmpR: β-lactamase; bla; confers resistance to ampicillin, carbenicillin, and related antibiotics
   5901..6005    -  promoter       AmpR promoter: bla
   6191..6570    +  enhancer       CMV enhancer: human cytomegalovirus immediate early enhancer
   6571..6774    +  promoter       CMV promoter: human cytomegalovirus (CMV) immediate early promoter
   6775..6950    +  LTR            5' LTR (truncated): truncated long terminal repeat from Moloney murine sarcoma virus
   7072..7346    +  misc_feature   MESV Ψ (fragment): packaging signal of murine embryonic stem cell virus
   7413..7829    +  CDS            gag (truncated): truncated Moloney murine leukemia virus (MMLV) gag gene lacking the start codon
   7869..8218    +  promoter       TRE3GV promoter: 3rd-generation Tet-responsive promoter that can be activated by binding of Tet-On® 3G, optimized for retroviral and lentiviral vectors
