[The description below was written by a language model from this plasmid's Addgene catalogue record and pLannotate feature annotations shown in this document.]
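Description:
pRetroX-TRE3G-IRSp53 P428L is a self-inactivating gammaretroviral transfer vector built on the pRetroX-TRE3G backbone for doxycycline-inducible expression of a mutant mouse IRSp53 (encoded by Baiap2) in mammalian cells. In bacteria it is maintained through a high-copy ColE1/pUC-type origin and selected with ampicillin via the β-lactamase gene. The annotated 8.2 kb sequence also shows small pBR322-derived remnants (rop and bom fragments) and an SV40 enhancer/early promoter in the plasmid backbone outside the viral region.

The viral genome is transcribed in packaging cells from a hybrid 5′ end in which the CMV enhancer and promoter replace the U3 of a truncated murine sarcoma virus LTR. This is followed by a packaging signal and a truncated, start-codon-less gag segment that supports efficient encapsidation. Downstream, the TRE3GV promoter, a third-generation Tet-responsive promoter optimised for retroviral use, drives the insert, which was cloned between BamHI and EcoRI sites. The insert is IRSp53 carrying the P428L substitution with an N-terminal 3xFLAG tag; the annotation tool picks up only a fragment of the FLAG sequence directly upstream of the coding region. TRE3G is silent on its own and needs a Tet-On 3G transactivator supplied separately, so expression occurs only in transactivator-expressing cells treated with doxycycline. A mouse PGK promoter then drives puromycin N-acetyltransferase for selection of transduced cells. This promoter is annotated as two fragments, in line with the depositor's note of a 35 bp deletion that is not known to affect function. The ΔU3 3′ LTR inactivates viral promoter activity after integration. IRSp53 is an adaptor linking small GTPases to actin remodelling, and the construct allows controlled expression of the P428L mutant in stably transduced cells.
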