Addgene plasmid #221321: pRetroX-TRE3G-IRSp53 P428L
Purpose: Dox-inducible expression of IRSp53 mutant in mammalian cells by retroviral transduction
Depositing lab: Jonathan Kagan. Depositing organization: Boston Children's Hospital. Publication: pLxIS-containing domains are biochemically flexible regulators of interferons and metabolism. Landau LM, Chaudhary N, Tien YC, Rogozinska M, Joshi S, Yao C, Crowley J, Hullahalli K, Campbell IW, Waldor MK, Haigis M, Kagan JC. Mol Cell. 2024 Jul 11;84(13):2436-2454.e10. doi: 10.1016/j.molcel.2024.05.030. Epub 2024 Jun 25. PubMed 38925114.
Backbone
  Vector backbone: pRetroX-TRE3G
  Vector type: Retroviral
Growth in bacteria
  Bacterial resistance: Ampicillin, 100 μg/mL
  Growth temperature: 37°C
  Growth strain: NEB Stable
  Copy number: High Copy
Gene/Insert
  Gene/Insert name: IRSp53
  Species: M. musculus (mouse)
  Mutation: P428L
  Entrez Gene: Baiap2 (a.k.a. IRSp53)
  Promoter: TRE3G
  Tag / fusion protein: 3xFLAG (N terminal on insert)
  Cloning method: Restriction Enzyme; 5′ cloning site BamHI (not destroyed); 3′ cloning site EcoRI (not destroyed)
Terms and licenses: Academic/Nonprofit Terms; Industry Terms: Not Available to Industry
Depositor comments: Please note: Plasmid contains a 35bp deletion in the PGK promoter. This deletion is not known to affect plasmid function.
How to cite: pRetroX-TRE3G-IRSp53 P428L was a gift from Jonathan Kagan (Addgene plasmid # 221321 ; http://n2t.net/addgene:221321 ; RRID:Addgene_221321)
